>Addgene plasmid #177829 | pMax_mOrange_G299C | addgene full sequence | sequence record 348954 | Addgene NGS Result
GTGATGCGGTTTTGGCAGTACACCAATGGGCGTGGATAGCGGTTTGACTCACGGGGATTTCCAAGTCTCC
ACCCCATTGACGTCAATGGGAGTTTGTTTTGGCACCAAAATCAACGGGACTTTCCAAAATGTCGTAATAA
CCCCGCCCCGTTGACGCAAATGGGCGGTAGGCGTGTACGGTGGGAGGTCTATATAAGCAGAGGTCGTTTA
GTGAACCGTCAGATCACTAGTAGCTTTATTGCGGTAGTTTATCACAGTTAAATTGCTAACGCAGTCAGTG
CTCGACTGATCACAGGTAAGTATCAAGGTTACAAGACAGGTTTAAGGAGGCCAATAGAAACTGGGCTTGT
CGAGACAGAGAAGATTCTTGCGTTTCTGATAGGCACCTATTGGTCTTACTGACATCCACTTTGCCTTTCT
CTCCACAGGGGTACCGCTAGCGCTGCCACCATGGTGAGCAAGGGCGAGGAGAATAACATGGCCATCATCA
AGGAGTTCATGCGCTTCAAGGTGCGCATGGAGGGCTCCGTGAACGGCCACGAGTTCGAGATCGAGGGCGA
GGGCGAGGGCCGCCCCTACGAGGGCTTTCAGACCGCTAAGCTGAAGGTGACCAAGGGTGGCCCCCTGCCC
TTCGCCTGGGACATCCTGTCCCCTCAGTTCACCTACGGCTCCAAGGCCTACGTGAAGCACCCCGCCGACA
TCCCCGACTACTTCAAGCTGTCCTTCCCCGAGGGCTTCAAGTGGGAGCCCGTGATGAACTTCGAGGACGG
CGGCGTGGTGACCGTGACCCAGGACTCCTCCCTGCAGGACGGCGAGTTCATCTACAAGGTGAAGCTGCGC
GGCACCAACTTCCCCTCCGACGGCCCCGTAATGCAGAAGAAGACCATGGGCTGGGAGGCCTCCTCCGAGC
GGATGTACCCCGAGGACGGCGCCCTGAAGGGCGAGATCAAGATGAGGCTGAAGCTGAAGGACGGCGGCCA
CTACACCTCCGAGGTCAAGACCACCTACAAGGCCAAGAAGCCCGTGCAGCTGCCCGGCGCCTACATCGTC
GGCATCAAGTTGGACATCACCTCCCACAACGAGGACTACACCATCGTGGAACAGTACGAACGCGCCGAGG
GCCGCCACTCCACCGGCGGCATGGACGAGCTGTACAAGTAGAAGCTTGAGCTCGATGAGTTTGGACAAAC
CACAACTAGAATGCAGTGAAAAAAATGCTTTATTTGTGAAATTTGTGATGCTATTGCTTTATTTGTAACC
ATTATAAGCTGCAATAAACAAGTTAACAACAACAATTGCATTCATTTTATGTTTCAGGTTCAGGGGGAGG
TGTGGGAGGTTTTTTAAAGCAAGTAAAACCTCTACAAATGTGGTACTTAAGAGGGGGAGACCAAAGGGCG
AGACGTTAAGGCCTCACGTGACATGTGAGCAAAAGGCCAGCAAAAGGCCAGGAACCGTAAAAAGGCCGCG
TTGCTGGCGTTTTTCCATAGGCTCCGCCCCCCTGACGAGCATCACAAAAATCGACGCTCAAGTCAGAGGT
GGCGAAACCCGACAGGACTATAAAGATACCAGGCGTTTCCCCCTGGAAGCTCCCTCGTGCGCTCTCCTGT
TCCGACCCTGCCGCTTACGGGATACCTGTCCGCCTTTCTCCCTTCGGGAAGCGTGGCGCTTTCTCATAGC
TCACGCTGTAGGTATCTCAGTTCGGTGTAGGTCGTTCGCTCCAAGCTGGGCTGTGTGCACGAACCCCCCG
TTCAGCCCGACCGCTGCGCCTTATCCGGTAACTATCGTCTTGAGTCCAACCCGGTAAGACACGACTTATC
GCCACTGGCAGCAGCCACTGGTAACAGGATTAGCAGAGCGAGGTATGTAGGCGGTGCTACAGAGTTCTTG
AAGTGGTGGCCTAACTACGGCTACACTAGAAGAACAGTATTTGGTATCTGCGCTCTGCTGAAGCCAGTTA
CCTTCGGAAAAAGAGTTGGTAGCTCTTGATCCGGCAAACAAACCACCGCTGGTAGCGGTGGTTTTTTTGT
TTGCAAGCAGCAGATTACGCGCAGAAAAAAAGGATCTCAAGAAGATCCTTTGATCTTTTCTACGGGGTCT
GACGCTCAGTGGAACGAAAACTCACGTTAAGGGATTTTGGTCATGCCGTCTCAGAAGAACTCGTCAAGAA
GGCGATAGAAGGCGATGCGCTGCGAATCGGGAGCGGCGATACCGTAAAGCACGAGGAAGCGGTCAGCCCA
TTCGCCGCCAAGCTCTTCAGCAATATCACGGGTAGCCAACGCTATGTCCTGATAGCGGTCCGCCACACCC
AGCCGGCCACAGTCGATGAATCCAGAAAAGCGGCCATTTTCCACCATGATATTCGGCAAGCAGGCATCGC
CATGGGTCACGACGAGATCCTCGCCGTCGGGCATGCTCGCCTTGAGCCTGGCGAACAGTTCGGCTGGCGC
GAGCCCCTGATGCTCTTCGTCCAGATCATCCTGATCGACAAGACCGGCTTCCATCCGAGTACGTGCTCTC
TCGATGCGATGTTTCGCTTGGTGGTCGAATGGGCAGGTAGCCGGATCAAGCGTATGCAGCCGCCGCATTG
CATCAGCCATGATGGATACTTTCTCGGCAGGAGCAAGGTGAGATGACAGGAGATCCTGCCCCGGCACTTC
GCCCAATAGCAGCCAGTCCCTTCCCGCTTCAGTGACAACGTCGAGTACAGCTGCGCAAGGAACGCCCGTC
GTGGCCAGCCACGATAGCCGCGCTGCCTCGTCTTGCAGTTCATTCAGGGCACCGGACAGGTCGGTCTTGA
CAAAAAGAACCGGGCGCCCCTGCGCTGACAGCCGGAACACGGCGGCATCAGAGCAGCCGATTGTCTGTTG
TGCCCAGTCATAGCCGAATAGCCTCTCCACCCAAGCGGCCGGAGAACCTGCGTGCAATCCATCTTGTTCA
ATCATAATATTATTGAAGCATTTATCAGGGTTCGTCTCGTCCCGGTCTCCTCCCATGCATGTCAATATTG
GCCATTAGCCATATTATTCATTGGTTATATAGCATAAATCAATATTGGCTATTGGCCATTGCATACGTTG
TATCTATATCATAATATGTACATTTATATTGGCTCATGTCCAATATGACCGCCATGTTGGCATTGATTAT
TGACTAGTTATTAATAGTAATCAATTACGGGGTCATTAGTTCATAGCCCATATATGGAGTTCCGCGTTAC
ATAACTTACGGTAAATGGCCCGCCTGGCTGACCGCCCAACGACCCCCGCCCATTGACGTCAATAATGACG
TATGTTCCCATAGTAACGCCAATAGGGACTTTCCATTGACGTCAATGGGTGGAGTATTTACGGTAAACTG
CCCACTTGGCAGTACATCAAGTGTATCATATGCCAAGTCCGCCCCCTATTGACGTCAATGACGGTAAATG
GCCCGCCTGGCATTATGCCCAGTACATGACCTTACGGGACTTTCCTACTTGGCAGTACATCTACGTATTA
GTCATCGCTATTACCATG
Features (pLannotate 1.2.2; 9 found; start..end, strand, type, name):
      2..201     +  promoter       CMV promoter: human cytomegalovirus (CMV) immediate early promoter
    296..428     +  intron         chimeric intron: chimera between introns from human β-globin and immunoglobulin heavy chain genes
    451..1161    +  CDS            mOrange: orange monomeric derivative of DsRed fluorescent protein (Shanet et al., 2004) mammalian codon-optimized
   1203..1284    -  polyA_signal   SV40 poly(A) signal: SV40 polyadenylation signal
   1307..1375    -  CDS            large T antigen (fragment): large T antigen from SV40 (simian virus 40)
   1482..2070    -  rep_origin     ori: high-copy-number ColE1/pMB1/pBR322/pUC origin of replication
   2151..2945    -  CDS            NeoR/KanR: aminoglycoside phosphotransferase from Tn5; aph(3')-II (or nptII); confers resistance to neomycin, kanamycin, and G418 (Geneticin®)
   2946..2972    -  promoter       AmpR promoter (fragment): bla
   3141..3518    +  enhancer       CMV enhancer: human cytomegalovirus immediate early enhancer
