[The description below was written by a language model from this plasmid's Addgene catalogue record and pLannotate feature annotations shown in this document.]
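Description:
pMax_mOrange_G299C is a compact (about 3.5 kb) mammalian expression plasmid built on the pMax backbone. It is propagated in E. coli from a high-copy ColE1/pUC-type origin and selected with kanamycin. Resistance comes from a Tn5 aminoglycoside phosphotransferase (NeoR/KanR) gene that sits directly downstream of a short fragment of the bla (AmpR) promoter. The feature table shows no dedicated mammalian promoter for this marker, so it appears to serve for bacterial selection only.

The payload is a 711 bp synthetic, mammalian codon-optimized coding sequence for mOrange, an orange monomeric derivative of DsRed, carrying a G299C nucleotide substitution. The human CMV immediate early enhancer and promoter drive expression; the enhancer is annotated at the end of the linearised map and is contiguous with the promoter across the origin of the circular sequence. A chimeric β-globin/immunoglobulin heavy chain intron lies between promoter and coding sequence and generally improves transcript processing and expression. An SV40 polyadenylation signal follows the reporter, and the short large T antigen fragment annotated next to it is probably part of that SV40-derived segment rather than a functional gene.

According to the record, the mutation was introduced so that this plasmid can be used to build a reporter substrate with a site-specific G:G mispair in the mOrange gene. Such substrates are used in fluorescence-based host cell reactivation assays, in which reporter fluorescence after transfection provides a readout of DNA mismatch repair activity in the host cells. The record does not describe the effect of G299C on the protein or on its fluorescence, nor how the heteroduplex is assembled.
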