Addgene plasmid #177829: pMax_mOrange_G299C
Purpose: Site-specific mutagenesis of mOrange for the purposes of creating a site-specific G:G mispair for the purposes of measuring MMR activity via Host Cell Reactivation (HCR).
Depositing lab: Zachary Nagel & Leona Samson. Depositing organization: Massachusetts Institute of Technology. Publication: Multiplexed DNA repair assays for multiple lesions and multiple doses via transcription inhibition and transcriptional mutagenesis. Nagel ZD, Margulies CM, Chaim IA, McRee SK, Mazzucato P, Ahmad A, Abo RP, Butty VL, Forget AL, Samson LD. Proc Natl Acad Sci U S A. 2014 May 6;111(18):E1823-32. doi: 10.1073/pnas.1401182111. Epub 2014 Apr 22. PubMed 24757057.
Backbone
  Vector backbone: pMax
  Vector type: Mammalian Expression
Growth in bacteria
  Bacterial resistance: Kanamycin, 50 μg/mL
  Growth temperature: 37°C
  Growth strain: DH5alpha
  Copy number: High Copy
Gene/Insert
  Gene/Insert name: mOrange_G299C
  Species: Synthetic
  Insert size (bp): 711
  Mutation: G299C
  Promoter: CMV
  Cloning method: Ligation Independent Cloning
  Sequencing primers: 5′ CGCAAATGGGCGGTAGGCGTG; 3′ GCAATAGCATCACAAATTTCACA
Terms and licenses: Academic/Nonprofit Terms; Industry Terms: Not Available to Industry
Depositor comments: For more information, see Piett, Pecen et al. 2021 Nat Protoc. (doi: 10.1038/s41596-021-00577-3).
How to cite: pMax_mOrange_G299C was a gift from Zachary Nagel & Leona Samson (Addgene plasmid # 177829 ; http://n2t.net/addgene:177829 ; RRID:Addgene_177829)
